Addgene plasmid #97305: pBAD-FimH-9xHis
Purpose: E.coli UTI89 FimH signal peptide and lectin domain
Depositing lab: Per Svenningsen. Depositing organization: University of Southern Denmark.
Backbone
  Vector backbone: pBAD
  Backbone manufacturer: Invitrogen
  Backbone size w/o insert (bp): 4000
  Total vector size (bp): 4566
  Vector type: Bacterial Expression
Growth in bacteria
  Bacterial resistance: Ampicillin, 100 μg/mL
  Growth temperature: 37°C
  Growth strain: DH5alpha
  Copy number: Low Copy
Gene/Insert
  Gene/Insert name: Type 1 fimbiral adhesin FimH (alt name: FimH)
  Species: Synthetic
  Insert size (bp): 567
  Tag / fusion protein: 9xHis (C terminal on insert)
  Cloning method: Ligation Independent Cloning
  Sequencing primers: 5′ pBAD forward primer; 3′ pBAD reverse primer
Terms and licenses: Academic/Nonprofit Terms; Industry Terms: Not Available to Industry
How to cite: pBAD-FimH-9xHis was a gift from Per Svenningsen (Addgene plasmid # 97305 ; http://n2t.net/addgene:97305 ; RRID:Addgene_97305)
