[The description below was written by a language model from this plasmid's Addgene catalogue record and pLannotate feature annotations shown in this document.]
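Description:
pBAD-FimH-9xHis is a bacterial expression plasmid built on the Invitrogen pBAD backbone, about 4.6 kb in total, for arabinose-inducible production of a truncated form of the type 1 fimbrial adhesin FimH in E. coli. It is propagated through a ColE1/pBR322-family origin, with the adjacent pBR322 bom region and only a short fragment of rop annotated. The catalogue entry lists it as low copy, although the generic origin annotation describes this origin family as high copy. Selection is by ampicillin through the β-lactamase gene (AmpR) driven by its own promoter.

The payload is a 567 bp synthetic insert encoding the signal peptide and lectin domain of FimH from the uropathogenic E. coli strain UTI89, fused at its C terminus to a 9xHis tag. The feature table recognises this as a fimH fragment by similarity to the K-12 protein, the mannose-binding adhesin of type 1 fimbriae. The His tag itself is not separately annotated. Transcription comes from the araBAD promoter, and a phage T7 gene 10 ribosome binding site just upstream of the coding sequence promotes translation. The araC regulator is encoded on the opposite strand, so expression stays low without L-arabinose and is induced when it is added. Downstream, a stretch of the rrnB operon containing 5S rRNA sequence and the T1 and T2 terminators stops transcription before the resistance cassette.

Retaining the native signal peptide would be expected to direct the lectin domain to the periplasm, and the histidine tag allows purification by metal-affinity chromatography. The record does not state any application beyond expression of this FimH fragment.
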