Features (pLannotate 1.2.2; 12 found; start..end, strand, type, name):
      1..285     +  promoter       araBAD promoter: araBAD; promoter of the L-arabinose operon of E. coli; the araC regulatory gene is transcribed in the opposite direction (Guzman et al., 1995)
    312..334     +  RBS            RBS: efficient ribosome binding site from bacteriophage T7 gene 10 (Olins and Rangwala, 1989)
    346..882     +  CDS            fimH (fragment): FIMH_ECOLI - Experimental evidence at protein level: Swiss-Prot protein existence level 1. Involved in regulation of length and mediation of adhesion of type 1 fimbriae (but not necessary for the production of fimbriae). Adhesin responsible for the binding to D-mannose. It is laterally positioned at intervals in the structure of the type 1 fimbriae. In order to integrate FimH in the fimbriae FimF and FimG are needed. From Escherichia coli (strain K12).
   1016..1131    +  ncRNA          5S rRNA: Accession: RF00001 - 5S ribosomal RNA
   1135..1221    +  terminator     rrnB T1 terminator: Escherichia coli rrnB; transcription terminator T1 from the E. coli rrnB gene
   1313..1340    +  terminator     rrnB T2 terminator: transcription terminator T2 from the E. coli rrnB gene
   1359..1450    +  promoter       AmpR promoter: bla
   1451..2311    +  CDS            AmpR: β-lactamase; bla; confers resistance to ampicillin, carbenicillin, and related antibiotics
   2482..3070    +  rep_origin     ori: high-copy-number ColE1/pMB1/pBR322/pUC origin of replication
   3256..3396    -  misc_feature   bom: basis of mobility region from pBR322
   3498..3538    -  CDS            rop (fragment): Rop protein, which maintains plasmids at low copy number; rop
   3660..4538    -  CDS            araC: L-arabinose regulatory protein; araC
>Addgene plasmid #97305 | pBAD-FimH-9xHis | addgene full sequence | sequence record 182575 | Addgene NGS Result
AAGAAACCAATTGTCCATATTGCATCAGACATTGCCGTCACTGCGTCTTTTACTGGCTCTTCTCGCTAAC
CAAACCGGTAACCCCGCTTATTAAAAGCATTCTGTAACAAAGCGGGACCAAAGCCATGACAAAAACGCGT
AACAAAAGTGTCTATAATCACGGCAGAAAAGTCCACATTGATTATTTGCACGGCGTCACACTTTGCTATG
CCATAGCATTTTTATCCATAAGATTAGCGGATCCTACCTGACGCTTTTTATCGCAACTCTCTACTGTTTC
TCCATACCCGTTTTTTTGGGCTAGAAATAATTTTGTTTAACTTTAAGAAGGAGATATACATACCCATGAA
ACGTGTGATTACCCTGTTTGCAGTTCTGCTGATGGGTTGGAGCGTTAATGCATGGTCATTTGCATGTAAA
ACCGCAAATGGCACCGCAATTCCGATTGGTGGTGGTAGCGCAAATGTTTATGTTAATCTGGCACCGGCAG
TTAATGTTGGTCAGAATCTGGTTGTTGATCTGAGCACCCAGATTTTTTGCCATAATGATTATCCGGAAAC
CATCACCGATTATGTTACCCTGCAGCGTGGTGCAGCATATGGTGGTGTTCTGAGCAGCTTTAGCGGCACC
GTGAAATATAACGGTAGCAGCTATCCGTTTCCGACCACCAGTGAAACACCGCGTGTTGTGTATAATAGCC
GTACCGATAAACCGTGGCCTGTTGCACTGTATCTGACACCGGTTAGCAGTGCCGGTGGTGTTGCAATTAA
AGCAGGTAGCCTGATTGCCGTTCTGATTCTGCGTCAGACCAATAACTATAACTCCGATGATTTTCAGTTT
GTGTGGAACATCTATGCCAATAATGATGTTGTTGTTCCGACGCATCATCACCACCATCACCATCATCATT
GAGTTTAAACGGTCTCCAGCTTGGCTGTTTTGGCGGATGAGAGAAGATTTTCAGCCTGATACAGATTAAA
TCAGAACGCAGAAGCGGTCTGATAAAACAGAATTTGCCTGGCGGCAGTAGCGCGGTGGTCCCACCTGACC
CCATGCCGAACTCAGAAGTGAAACGCCGTAGCGCCGATGGTAGTGTGGGGTCTCCCCATGCGAGAGTAGG
GAACTGCCAGGCATCAAATAAAACGAAAGGCTCAGTCGAAAGACTGGGCCTTTCGTTTTATCTGTTGTTT
GTCGGTGAACGCTCTCCTGAGTAGGACAAATCCGCCGGGAGCGGATTTGAACGTTGCGAAGCAACGGCCC
GGAGGGTGGCGGGCAGGACGCCCGCCATAAACTGCCAGGCATCAAATTAAGCAGAAGGCCATCCTGACGG
ATGGCCTTTTTGCGTTTCTACAAACTCTTTTGTTTATTTTTCTAAATACATTCAAATATGTATCCGCTCA
TGAGACAATAACCCTGATAAATGCTTCAATAATATTGAAAAAGGAAGAGTATGAGTATTCAACATTTCCG
TGTCGCCCTTATTCCCTTTTTTGCGGCATTTTGCCTTCCTGTTTTTGCTCACCCAGAAACGCTGGTGAAA
GTAAAAGATGCTGAAGATCAGTTGGGTGCACGAGTGGGTTACATCGAACTGGATCTCAACAGCGGTAAGA
TCCTTGAGAGTTTTCGCCCCGAAGAACGTTTTCCAATGATGAGCACTTTTAAAGTTCTGCTATGTGGCGC
GGTATTATCCCGTGTTGACGCCGGGCAAGAGCAACTCGGTCGCCGCATACACTATTCTCAGAATGACTTG
GTTGAGTACTCACCAGTCACAGAAAAGCATCTTACGGATGGCATGACAGTAAGAGAATTATGCAGTGCTG
CCATAACCATGAGTGATAACACTGCGGCCAACTTACTTCTGACAACGATCGGAGGACCGAAGGAGCTAAC
CGCTTTTTTGCACAACATGGGGGATCATGTAACTCGCCTTGATCGTTGGGAACCGGAGCTGAATGAAGCC
ATACCAAACGACGAGCGTGACACCACGATGCCTGTAGCAATGGCAACAACGTTGCGCAAACTATTAACTG
GCGAACTACTTACTCTAGCTTCCCGGCAACAATTAATAGACTGGATGGAGGCGGATAAAGTTGCAGGACC
ACTTCTGCGCTCGGCCCTTCCGGCTGGCTGGTTTATTGCTGATAAATCTGGAGCCGGTGAGCGTGGGTCT
CGCGGTATCATTGCAGCACTGGGGCCAGATGGTAAGCCCTCCCGTATCGTAGTTATCTACACGACGGGGA
GTCAGGCAACTATGGATGAACGAAATAGACAGATCGCTGAGATAGGTGCCTCACTGATTAAGCATTGGTA
ACTGTCAGACCAAGTTTACTCATATATACTTTAGATTGATTTAAAACTTCATTTTTAATTTAAAAGGATC
TAGGTGAAGATCCTTTTTGATAATCTCATGACCAAAATCCCTTAACGTGAGTTTTCGTTCCACTGAGCGT
CAGACCCCGTAGAAAAGATCAAAGGATCTTCTTGAGATCCTTTTTTTCTGCGCGTAATCTGCTGCTTGCA
AACAAAAAAACCACCGCTACCAGCGGTGGTTTGTTTGCCGGATCAAGAGCTACCAACTCTTTTTCCGAAG
GTAACTGGCTTCAGCAGAGCGCAGATACCAAATACTGTCCTTCTAGTGTAGCCGTAGTTAGGCCACCACT
TCAAGAACTCTGTAGCACCGCCTACATACCTCGCTCTGCTAATCCTGTTACCAGTGGCTGCTGCCAGTGG
CGATAAGTCGTGTCTTACCGGGTTGGACTCAAGACGATAGTTACCGGATAAGGCGCAGCGGTCGGGCTGA
ACGGGGGGTTCGTGCACACAGCCCAGCTTGGAGCGAACGACCTACACCGAACTGAGATACCTACAGCGTG
AGCTATGAGAAAGCGCCACGCTTCCCGAAGGGAGAAAGGCGGACAGGTATCCGGTAAGCGGCAGGGTCGG
AACAGGAGAGCGCACGAGGGAGCTTCCAGGGGGAAACGCCTGGTATCTTTATAGTCCTGTCGGGTTTCGC
CACCTCTGACTTGAGCGTCGATTTTTGTGATGCTCGTCAGGGGGGCGGAGCCTATGGAAAAACGCCAGCA
ACGCGGCCTTTTTACGGTTCCTGGCCTTTTGCTGGCCTTTTGCTCACATGTTCTTTCCTGCGTTATCCCC
TGATTCTGTGGATAACCGTATTACCGCCTTTGAGTGAGCTGATACCGCTCGCCGCAGCCGAACGACCGAG
CGCAGCGAGTCAGTGAGCGAGGAAGCGGAAGAGCGCCTGATGCGGTATTTTCTCCTTACGCATCTGTGCG
GTATTTCACACCGCATATGGTGCACTCTCAGTACAATCTGCTCTGATGCCGCATAGTTAAGCCAGTATAC
ACTCCGCTATCGCTACGTGACTGGGTCATGGCTGCGCCCCGACACCCGCCAACACCCGCTGACGCGCCCT
GACGGGCTTGTCTGCTCCCGGCATCCGCTTACAGACAAGCTGTGACCGTCTCCGGGAGCTGCATGTGTCA
GAGGTTTTCACCGTCATCACCGAAACGCGCGAGGCAGCAGATCAATTCGCGCGCGAAGGCGAAGCGGCAT
GCATAATGTGCCTGTCAAATGGACGAAGCAGGGATTCTGCAAACCCTATGCTACTCCGTCAAGCCGTCAA
TTGTCTGATTCGTTACCAATTATGACAACTTGACGGCTACATCATTCACTTTTTCTTCACAACCGGCACG
GAACTCGCTCGGGCTGGCCCCGGTGCATTTTTTAAATACCCGCGAGAAATAGAGTTGATCGTCAAAACCA
ACATTGCGACCGACGGTGGCGATAGGCATCCGGGTGGTGCTCAAAAGCAGCTTCGCCTGGCTGATACGTT
GGTCCTCGCGCCAGCTTAAGACGCTAATCCCTAACTGCTGGCGGAAAAGATGTGACAGACGCGACGGCGA
CAAGCAAACATGCTGTGCGACGCTGGCGATATCAAAATTGCTGTCTGCCAGGTGATCGCTGATGTACTGA
CAAGCCTCGCGTACCCGATTATCCATCGGTGGATGGAGCGACTCGTTAATCGCTTCCATGCGCCGCAGTA
ACAATTGCTCAAGCAGATTTATCGCCAGCAGCTCCGAATAGCGCCCTTCCCCTTGCCCGGCGTTAATGAT
TTGCCCAAACAGGTCGCTGAAATGCGGCTGGTGCGCTTCATCCGGGCGAAAGAACCCCGTATTGGCAAAT
ATTGACGGCCAGTTAAGCCATTCATGCCAGTAGGCGCGCGGACGAAAGTAAACCCACTGGTGATACCATT
CGCGAGCCTCCGGATGACGACCGTAGTGATGAATCTCTCCTGGCGGGAACAGCAAAATATCACCCGGTCG
GCAAACAAATTCTCGTCCCTGATTTTTCACCACCCCCTGACCGCGAATGGTGAGATTGAGAATATAACCT
TTCATTCCCAGCGGTCGGTCGATAAAAAAATCGAGATAACCGTTGGCCTCAATCGGCGTTAAACCCGCCA
CCAGATGGGCATTAAACGAGTATCCCGGCAGCAGGGGATCATTTTGCGCTTCAGCCATACTTTTCATACT
CCCGCCATTCAGAG
