>Addgene plasmid #97305 | pBAD-FimH-9xHis | depositor partial sequence | sequence record 178897 | FimH-9xHis
ATGAAACGTGTGATTACCCTGTTTGCAGTTCTGCTGATGGGTTGGAGCGTTAATGCATGGTCATTTGCAT
GTAAAACCGCAAATGGCACCGCAATTCCGATTGGTGGTGGTAGCGCAAATGTTTATGTTAATCTGGCACC
GGCAGTTAATGTTGGTCAGAATCTGGTTGTTGATCTGAGCACCCAGATTTTTTGCCATAATGATTATCCG
GAAACCATCACCGATTATGTTACCCTGCAGCGTGGTGCAGCATATGGTGGTGTTCTGAGCAGCTTTAGCG
GCACCGTGAAATATAACGGTAGCAGCTATCCGTTTCCGACCACCAGTGAAACACCGCGTGTTGTGTATAA
TAGCCGTACCGATAAACCGTGGCCTGTTGCACTGTATCTGACACCGGTTAGCAGTGCCGGTGGTGTTGCA
ATTAAAGCAGGTAGCCTGATTGCCGTTCTGATTCTGCGTCAGACCAATAACTATAACTCCGATGATTTTC
AGTTTGTGTGGAACATCTATGCCAATAATGATGTTGTTGTTCCGACGCATCATCACCACCATCACCATCA
TCATTGA
